>Addgene plasmid #52602 | pVITRO-HPV66 L1L2 | depositor full sequence | sequence record 81735 | pVITRO-HPV66 L1L2 sequence 9205 bps
CCTGCAGGGCCTGAAATAACCTCTGAAAGAGGAACTTGGTTAGGTACCTTCTGAGGCGGAAAGAACCAGC
TGTGGAATGTGTGTCAGTTAGGGTGTGGAAAGTCCCCAGGCTCCCCAGCAGGCAGAAGTATGCAAAGCAT
GCATCTCAATTAGTCAGCAACCAGGTGTGGAAAGTCCCCAGGCTCCCCAGCAGGCAGAAGTATGCAAAGC
ATGCATCTCAATTAGTCAGCAACCATAGTCCCACTAGTGGAGCCGAGAGTAATTCATACAAAAGGAGGGA
TCGCCTTCGCAAGGGGAGAGCCCAGGGACCGTCCCTAAATTCTCACAGACCCAAATCCCTGTAGCCGCCC
CACGACAGCGCGAGGAGCATGCGCTCAGGGCTGAGCGCGGGGAGAGCAGAGCACACAAGCTCATAGACCC
TGGTCGTGGGGGGGAGGACCGGGGAGCTGGCGCGGGGCAAACTGGGAAAGCGGTGTCGTGTGCTGGCTCC
GCCCTCTTCCCGAGGGTGGGGGAGAACGGTATATAAGTGCGGCAGTCGCCTTGGACGTTCTTTTTCGCAA
CGGGTTTGCCGTCAGAACGCAGGTGAGGGGCGGGTGTGGCTTCCGCGGGCCGCCGAGCTGGAGGTCCTGC
TCCGAGCGGGCCGGGCCCCGCTGTCGTCGGCGGGGATTAGCTGCGAGCATTCCCGCTTCGAGTTGCGGGC
GGCGCGGGAGGCAGAGTGCGAGGCCTAGCGGCAACCCCGTAGCCTCGCCTCGTGTCCGGCTTGAGGCCTA
GCGTGGTGTCCGCGCCGCCGCCGCGTGCTACTCCGGCCGCACTCTGGTCTTTTTTTTTTTTGTTGTTGTT
GCCCTGCTGCCTTCGATTGCCGTTCAGCAATAGGGGCTAACAAAGGGAGGGTGCGGGGCTTGCTCGCCCG
GAGCCCGGAGAGGTCATGGTTGGGGAGGAATGGAGGGACAGGAGTGGCGGCTGGGGCCCGCCCGCCTTCG
GAGCACATGTCCGACGCCACCTGGATGGGGCGAGGCCTGGGGTTTTTCCCGAAGCAACCAGGCTGGGGTT
AGCGTGCCGAGGCCATGTGGCCCCAGCACCCGGCACGATCTGGCTTGGCGGCGCCGCGTTGCCCTGCCTC
CCTAACTAGGGTGAGGCCATCCCGTCCGGCACCAGTTGCGTGCGTGGAAAGATGGCCGCTCCCGGGCCCT
GTTGCAAGGAGCTCAAAATGGAGGACGCGGCAGCCCGGTGGAGCGGGCGGGTGAGTCACCCACACAAAGG
AAGAGGGCCTGGTCCCTCACCGGCTGCTGCTTCCTGTGACCCCGTGGTCCTATCGGCCGCAATAGTCACC
TCGGGCTTTTGAGCACGGCTAGTCGCGGCGGGGGGAGGGGATGTAATGGCGTTGGAGTTTGTTCACATTT
GGTGGGTGGAGACTAGTCAGGCCAGCCTGGCGCTGGAAGTCATTTTTGGAATTTGTCCCCTTGAGTTTTG
AGCGGAGCTAATTCTCGGGCTTCTTAGCGGTTCAAAGGTATCTTTTAAACCCTTTTTTAGGTGTTGTGAA
AACCACCGCTAATTCAAAGCAACCGGTGATATCAAAGATCCGCCACCATGGCCATGTGGAGGCCCAGCGA
CAACAAGGTGTACCTGCCCCCCACCCCCGTGAGCAAGGTGGTGGCCACCGACACCTACGTGAAGAGGACC
AGCATCTTCTACCACGCCGGCAGCAGCAGGCTGCTGGCCGTGGGCCACCCCTACTACAGCGTGAGCAAGA
GCGGCACCAAGACCAACATCCCCAAGGTGAGCGCCTACCAGTACAGGGTGTTCAGGGTGAGGCTCCCCGA
CCCCAACAAGTTCGGCCTGCCCGACCCCAGCTTCTACAACCCCGACCAGGAGAGGCTGGTGTGGGCCTGC
GTGGGCCTGGAGGTGGGCAGGGGCCAGCCCCTGGGCGCCGGCCTGAGCGGCCACCCCCTGTTCAACAGGC
TGGACGACACCGAGGTGAGCAACCTGGCCGGCAACAACGTGATCGAGGACAGCAGGGACAACATCAGCGT
GGACTGCAAGCAGACCCAGCTGTGCATCGTGGGCTGCGCCCCCGCCCTGGGCGAGCACTGGACCAAGGGC
GCCGTGTGCAAGAGCACCCCCGGCAACACCGGCGACTGCCCCCCCCTGGCCCTGGTGAACACCCCCATCG
AGGACGGCGACATGGTGGACACCGGCTTCGGCGCCATGGACTTCAAGCTGCTGCAGGAGAGCAAGGCCGA
GGTGCCCCTGGACATCGTGCAGAGCACCTGCAAGTACCCCGACTACCTGAAGATGAGCGCCGACGCCTAC
GGCGACAGCATGTGGTTCTACCTGAGGAGGGAGCAGCTGTTCGCCAGGCACTACTTCAACAGGGCCGGCA
ACGTGGGCGAGGCCATCCCCACCGACCTGTACTGGAAGGGCGGCAACGGCAGGGACCCCCCCCCCAGCAG
CGTGTACGTGGCCACCCCCAGCGGCAGCATGATCACCAGCGAGGCCCAGCTGTTCAACAAGCCCTACTGG
CTGCAGAGGGCCCAGGGCCACAACAACGGCATCTGCTGGGGCAACCAGGTGTTCGTGACCGTGGTGGACA
CCACCAGGAGCACCAACATGACCATCAACGCCGCCAAGAGCACCCTGACCAAGTACGACGCCAGGGAGAT
CAACCAGTACCTGAGGCACGTGGAGGAGTACGAGCTGCAGTTCGTGTTCCAGCTGTGCAAGATCACCCTG
ACCGCCGAGGTGATGGCCTACCTGCACAACATGAACAACACCCTGCTGGACGACTGGAACATCGGCCTGA
GCCCCCCCGTGGCCACCAGCCTGGAGGACAAGTACAGGTACATCAAGAGCACCGCCATCACCTGCCAGAG
GGAGCAGCCCCCCGCCGAGAAGCAGGACCCCCTGGCCAAGTACAAGTTCTGGGAGGTGAACCTGCAGGAC
AGCTTCAGCGCCGACCTGGACCAGTTCCCCCTGGGCAGGAAGTTCCTGATGCAGCTGGGCCCCAGGCCCC
CCAGGCCCAAGGCCAGCGTGAGCGCCAGCAAGAGGAGGGCCGCCCCCACCAGCAGCAGCAGCAGCCCCGC
CAAGAGGAAGAAGTAATAGTCTAGCTGGCCAGACATGATAAGATACATTGATGAGTTTGGACAAACCACA
ACTAGAATGCAGTGAAAAAAATGCTTTATTTGTGAAATTTGTGATGCTATTGCTTTATTTGTAACCATTA
TAAGCTGCAATAAACAAGTTAACAACAACAATTGCATTCATTTTATGTTTCAGGTTCAGGGGGAGGTGTG
GGAGGTTTTTTAAAGCAAGTAAAACCTCTACAAATGTGGTATGGAAATGTTAATTAACTAGCCATGACCA
AAATCCCTTAACGTGAGTTTTCGTTCCACTGAGCGTCAGACCCCGTAGAAAAGATCAAAGGATCTTCTTG
AGATCCTTTTTTTCTGCGCGTAATCTGCTGCTTGCAAACAAAAAAACCACCGCTACCAGCGGTGGTTTGT
TTGCCGGATCAAGAGCTACCAACTCTTTTTCCGAAGGTAACTGGCTTCAGCAGAGCGCAGATACCAAATA
CTGTTCTTCTAGTGTAGCCGTAGTTAGGCCACCACTTCAAGAACTCTGTAGCACCGCCTACATACCTCGC
TCTGCTAATCCTGTTACCAGTGGCTGCTGCCAGTGGCGATAAGTCGTGTCTTACCGGGTTGGACTCAAGA
CGATAGTTACCGGATAAGGCGCAGCGGTCGGGCTGAACGGGGGGTTCGTGCACACAGCCCAGCTTGGAGC
GAACGACCTACACCGAACTGAGATACCTACAGCGTGAGCTATGAGAAAGCGCCACGCTTCCCGAAGGGAG
AAAGGCGGACAGGTATCCGGTAAGCGGCAGGGTCGGAACAGGAGAGCGCACGAGGGAGCTTCCAGGGGGA
AACGCCTGGTATCTTTATAGTCCTGTCGGGTTTCGCCACCTCTGACTTGAGCGTCGATTTTTGTGATGCT
CGTCAGGGGGGCGGAGCCTATGGAAAAACGCCAGCAACGCGGCCTTTTTACGGTTCCTGGCCTTTTGCTG
GCCTTTTGCTCACATGTTCTTAATTAACCTGCAGGCGTTACATAACTTACGGTAAATGGCCCGCCTGGCT
GACCGCCCAACGACCCCCGCCCATTGACGTCAATAATGACGTATGTTCCCATAGTAACGCCAATAGGGAC
TTTCCATTGACGTCAATGGGTGGAGTATTTACGGTAAACTGCCCACTTGGCAGTACATCAAGTGTATCAT
ATGCCAAGTACGCCCCCTATTGACGTCAATGACGGTAAATGGCCCGCCTGGCATTATGCCCAGTACATGA
CCTTATGGGACTTTCCTACTTGGCAGTACATCTACGTATTAGTCATCGCTATTACCATGATGATGCGGTT
TTGGCAGTACATCAATGGGCGTGGATAGCGGTTTGACTCACGGGGATTTCCAAGTCTCCACCCCATTGAC
GTCAATGGGAGTTTGTTTTGACTAGTGGAGCCGAGAGTAATTCATACAAAAGGAGGGATCGCCTTCGCAA
GGGGAGAGCCCAGGGACCGTCCCTAAATTCTCACAGACCCAAATCCCTGTAGCCGCCCCACGACAGCGCG
AGGAGCATGCGCCCAGGGCTGAGCGCGGGTAGATCAGAGCACACAAGCTCACAGTCCCCGGCGGTGGGGG
GAGGGGCGCGCTGAGCGGGGGCCAGGGAGCTGGCGCGGGGCAAACTGGGAAAGTGGTGTCGTGTGCTGGC
TCCGCCCTCTTCCCGAGGGTGGGGGAGAACGGTATATAAGTGCGGTAGTCGCCTTGGACGTTCTTTTTCG
CAACGGGTTTGCCGTCAGAACGCAGGTGAGTGGCGGGTGTGGCTTCCGCGGGCCCCGGAGCTGGAGCCCT
GCTCTGAGCGGGCCGGGCTGATATGCGAGTGTCGTCCGCAGGGTTTAGCTGTGAGCATTCCCACTTCGAG
TGGCGGGCGGTGCGGGGGTGAGAGTGCGAGGCCTAGCGGCAACCCCGTAGCCTCGCCTCGTGTCCGGCTT
GAGGCCTAGCGTGGTGTCCGCCGCCGCGTGCCACTCCGGCCGCACTATGCGTTTTTTGTCCTTGCTGCCC
TCGATTGCCTTCCAGCAGCATGGGCTAACAAAGGGAGGGTGTGGGGCTCACTCTTAAGGAGCCCATGAAG
CTTACGTTGGATAGGAATGGAAGGGCAGGAGGGGCGACTGGGGCCCGCCCGCCTTCGGAGCACATGTCCG
ACGCCACCTGGATGGGGCGAGGCCTGTGGCTTTCCGAAGCAATCGGGCGTGAGTTTAGCCTACCTGGGCC
ATGTGGCCCTAGCACTGGGCACGGTCTGGCCTGGCGGTGCCGCGTTCCCTTGCCTCCCAACAAGGGTGAG
GCCGTCCCGCCCGGCACCAGTTGCTTGCGCGGAAAGATGGCCGCTCCCGGGGCCCTGTTGCAAGGAGCTC
AAAATGGAGGACGCGGCAGCCCGGTGGAGCGGGCGGGTGAGTCACCCACACAAAGGAAGAGGGCCTTGCC
CCTCGCCGGCCGCTGCTTCCTGTGACCCCGTGGTCTATCGGCCGCATAGTCACCTCGGGCTTCTCTTGAG
CACCGCTCGTCGCGGCGGGGGGAGGGGATCTAATGGCGTTGGAGTTTGTTCACATTTGGTGGGTGGAGAC
TAGTCAGGCCAGCCTGGCGCTGGAAGTCATTCTTGGAATTTGCCCCTTTGAGTTTGGAGCGAGGCTAATT
CTCAAGCCTCTTAGCGGTTCAAAGGTATTTTCTAAACCCGTTTCCAGGTGTTGTGAAAGCCACCGCTAAT
TCAAAGCAATCCGGAGTATACGGATCCGCCACCATGGTGGCCCACAGGGCCACCAGGAGGAAGAGGGCCA
GCGCCACCCAGCTGTACAAGACCTGCAAGCTGAGCGGCACCTGCCCCGAGGACGTGATCAACAAGGTGGA
GCAGAAGACCTGGGCCGACAGGATTCTGCAGTGGGGCAGCCTGTTCACCTACTTCGGCGGCCTGGGCATC
GGCACAGGCAGCGGGAGCGGCGGCAGGGCCGGCTACGTGCCCCTGGGCAGCAGGCCCAGCACCATCGTGG
ACGTGACCCCCGCCAGGCCCCCCATCGTGGTGGAGAGCGTGGGCCCCACCGACCCCAGCATCGTGACCCT
GGTGGAGGAGAGCAGCGTGATCAACAGCGGCGCCGGCGTGCCCAACTTCACCGGCAGCGGCGGCTTCGAG
GTGACCAGCAGCTCCACCACCACCCCCGCCGTGCTGGACATCACACCCACCAGCAGCACCGTGCACGTGA
GCAGCACCACCATCACCAACCCCCTGTACATCGACCCCCCCGTGATCGAGGCCCCCCAGACCGGCGAGGT
GAGCGGCAACATCCTGATCAGCACCCCCACCAGCGGCATCCACAGCTACGAGGAGATCCCCATGCAGACC
TTCGCCATCCACGGCACCGGCAACGAGCCCATCAGCAGCACCCCCATCCCCGGCTTCAGGAGGCTGGCCG
CCCCCAGGCTGTACAGCAGGGCCTTCCAGCAGGTGAGGGTGACCGACCCCGCCTTCCTGGACAACCCCAC
CACCCTGATCAGCGCCGACAACCCCGTGTTCGAGGGCGCCGACACCACCCTGACCTTCAGCCCCAGCGGC
GTGGCCCCCGACCCCGACTTCATGGACATCGTGGCCCTGCACAGGCCCGCCTTCACCACCAGGAGGACCG
GCGTGAGGTTCAGCAGGCTGGGCAAGAAGGCCACCATGCAGACCAGGAGGGGCACCCAGATCGGCGCCAG
GGTGCACTACTACTACGACATCAGCCCCATCGCCCAGGCCGACGAGATCGAGATGCAGCCCCTGCTGAGC
ACCGACAACAGCTTCGACGGCCTGTACGACATCTACGCCAACATCGACGACGAGGCCCCCATCAGCTTCA
GGCAGAGCGGCGCCACCCCCAGCGCCCAGCTGCCCATCAAGCCCAGCACCCTGAGCTTCGCCAGCAACAC
CGCCAACGTGACCGCCCCCCTGGGCAACGTGTGGGAGACCCCCTTCTACAGCGGCCCCGACATCGTGCTG
CCCACCGGCCCCAGCACCTGGCCCTTCGTGCCCCAGAGCCCCAGCGACGTGACCCACGACGTGTACATCC
AGGGCGCCACCTTCGCCCTGTGGCCCGTGTACTTCTTCAAGAGGAGGAGGAGGAAGAGGATTCCCTACTT
CTTCGCCGACGGCGACGTGGCCGCCTAATAGTCTAGGAGCAGGTTTCCCCAATGACACAAAACGTGCAAC
TTGAAACTCCGCCTGGTCTTTCCAGGTCTAGAGGGGTAACACTTTGTACTGCGTTTGGCTCCACGCTCGA
TCCACTGGCGAGTGTTAGTAACAGCACTGTTGCTTCGTAGCGGAGCATGACGGCCGTGGGAACTCCTCCT
TGGTAACAAGGACCCACGGGGCCAAAAGCCACGCCCACACGGGCCCGTCATGTGTGCAACCCCAGCACGG
CGACTTTACTGCGAAACCCACTTTAAAGTGACATTGAAACTGGTACCCACACACTGGTGACAGGCTAAGG
ATGCCCTTCAGGTACCCCGAGGTAACACGCGACACTCGGGATCTGAGAAGGGGACTGGGGCTTCTATAAA
AGCGCTCGGTTTAAAAAGCTTCTATGCCTGAATAGGTGACCGGAGGTCGGCACCTTTCCTTTGCAATTAC
TGACCCTATGAATACACTGACTGTTTGACAATTAATCATCGGCATAGTATATCGGCATAGTATAATACGA
CTCACTATAGGAGGGCCACCATGATTGAACAAGATGGATTGCACGCAGGTTCTCCGGCCGCTTGGGTGGA
GAGGCTATTCGGCTATGACTGGGCACAACAGACAATCGGCTGCTCTGATGCCGCCGTGTTCCGGCTGTCA
GCGCAGGGGCGCCCGGTTCTTTTTGTCAAGACCGACCTGTCCGGTGCCCTGAATGAACTGCAAGACGAGG
CAGCGCGGCTATCGTGGCTGGCCACGACGGGCGTTCCTTGCGCAGCTGTGCTCGACGTTGTCACTGAAGC
GGGAAGGGACTGGCTGCTATTGGGCGAAGTGCCGGGGCAGGATCTCCTGTCATCTCACCTTGCTCCTGCC
GAGAAAGTATCCATCATGGCTGATGCAATGCGGCGGCTGCATACGCTTGATCCGGCTACCTGCCCATTCG
ACCACCAAGCGAAACATCGCATCGAGCGAGCACGTACTCGGATGGAAGCCGGTCTTGTCGATCAGGATGA
TCTGGACGAAGAGCATCAGGGGCTCGCGCCAGCCGAACTGTTCGCCAGGCTCAAGGCGAGCATGCCCGAC
GGCGAGGATCTCGTCGTGACACATGGCGATGCCTGCTTGCCGAATATCATGGTGGAAAATGGCCGCTTTT
CTGGATTCATCGACTGTGGCCGGCTGGGTGTGGCGGACCGCTATCAGGACATAGCGTTGGCTACCCGTGA
TATTGCTGAAGAGCTTGGCGGCGAATGGGCTGACCGCTTCCTCGTGCTTTACGGTATCGCCGCTCCCGAT
TCGCAGCGCATCGCCTTCTATCGCCTTCTTGACGAGTTCTTCTGAGCGGGACTCTGGGGTTCGAAATGAC
CGACCAAGCGAATTCGCTAGGATTATCCCTAATACCTGCCACCCCACTCTTAATCAGTGGTGGAAGAACG
GTCTCAGAACTGTTTGTTTCAATTGGCCATTTAAGTTTAGTAGTAAAAGACTGGTTAATGATAACAATGC
ATCGTAAAACCTTCAGAAGGAAAGGAGAATGTTTTGTGGACCACTTTGGTTTTCTTTTTTGCGTGTGGCA
GTTTTAAGTTATTAGTTTTTAAAATCAGTACTTTTTAATGGAAACAACTTGACCAAAAATTTGTCACAGA
ATTTTGAGACCCATTAAAAAAGTTAAATGAGAAACCTGTGTGTTCCTTTGGTCAACACCGAGACATTTAG
GTGAAAGACATCTAATTCTGGTTTTACGAATCTGGAAACTTCTTGAAAATGTAATTCTTGAGTTAACACT
TCTGGGTGGAGAATAGGGTTGTTTTCCCCCCACATAATTGGAAGGGGAAGGAATATCATTTAAAGCTATG
GGAGGGTTGCTTTGATTACAACACTGGAGAGAAATGCAGCATGTTGCTGATTGCCTGTCACTAAAACAGG
CCAAAAACTGAGTCCTTGGGTTGCATAGAAAGCTG
Features (pLannotate 1.2.2; 14 found; start..end, strand, type, name):
     51..242     +  promoter       SV40 promoter (fragment): SV40 enhancer and early promoter
    429..1562    +  promoter       mEF-1α promoter (fragment): strong constitutive promoter for mouse elongation factor EF-1α
   1588..3093    +  CDS            L1: VL1_HPV33 - Experimental evidence at protein level: Swiss-Prot protein existence level 1. Forms an icosahedral capsid with a T=7 symmetry and a 50 nm diameter. The capsid is composed of 72 pentamers linked to each other by disulfide bonds and associated with L2 proteins. Binds to heparan sulfate proteoglycans on cell surface of basal layer keratinocytes to provide initial virion attachment. This binding mediates a conformational change in the virus capsid that facilitates efficient infection. The virion enters the host cell via endocytosis. During virus trafficking, L1 protein dissociates from
   3119..3240    -  polyA_signal   SV40 poly(A) signal: SV40 polyadenylation signal
   3263..3334    -  CDS            large T antigen (fragment): large T antigen from SV40 (simian virus 40)
   3428..4016    +  rep_origin     ori: high-copy-number ColE1/pMB1/pBR322/pUC origin of replication
   4096..4399    +  enhancer       CMV enhancer: human cytomegalovirus immediate early enhancer
   4401..4500    +  promoter       CMV promoter (fragment): human cytomegalovirus (CMV) immediate early promoter
   5844..7235    +  CDS            L2: VL2_HPV66 - Protein inferred from homology: Swiss-Prot protein existence level 3. Minor protein of the capsid that localizes along the inner surface of the virion, within the central cavities beneath the L1 pentamers. Plays a role in capsid stabilization through interaction with the major capsid protein L1. Once the virion enters the host cell, L2 escorts the genomic DNA into the nucleus by promoting escape from the endosomal compartments and traffic through the host Golgi network. Mechanistically, the C-terminus of L2 possesses a cell-penetrating peptide that protudes from the host endosome,
   7248..7692    +  misc_feature   FMDV IRES: internal ribosome entry site (IRES) of the foot-and-mouth disease virus
   7725..7743    +  promoter       tac promoter (fragment): strong E. coli promoter; hybrid between the trp and lac UV5 promoters
   7763..7781    +  promoter       T7 promoter: promoter for bacteriophage T7 RNA polymerase
   7791..8585    +  CDS            NeoR/KanR: aminoglycoside phosphotransferase from Tn5; aph(3')-II (or nptII); confers resistance to neomycin, kanamycin, and G418 (Geneticin®)
   8632..9204    +  polyA_signal   EF-1α poly(A) signal: human EF-1α polyadenylation signal
