[The description below was written by a language model from this plasmid's Addgene catalogue record and pLannotate feature annotations shown in this document.]
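Description:
pVITRO-HPV66 L1L2 is a 9.2 kb mammalian expression plasmid built on InvivoGen's pVITRO1-neo-mcs backbone, a dual-cassette vector designed to co-express two genes from one plasmid. It carries the two capsid genes of human papillomavirus type 66: the major capsid protein L1 (about 1.5 kb) and the minor capsid protein L2 (about 1.4 kb). The catalogue lists the insert species as human, but the genes are viral. The annotation matched the L1 reading frame to an HPV33 reference entry, which most likely reflects homology among L1 proteins rather than a different identity, whereas L2 was matched to HPV66.

In the first cassette, an SV40 enhancer fragment sits upstream of a mouse EF-1α promoter that drives L1, with transcription terminated by an SV40 polyadenylation signal. In the second cassette, a CMV enhancer and a short CMV promoter fragment lie upstream of L2. The roughly 1.3 kb between that fragment and the L2 start is not annotated, so the feature table does not fully define the promoter driving L2. Downstream of L2, an FMDV IRES links the NeoR/KanR gene to the same transcript, which ends at an EF-1α polyadenylation signal. G418 selection in mammalian cells is therefore coupled to expression of the L2 transcript. Small bacterial promoter elements just upstream of the resistance gene allow the same marker to confer kanamycin resistance in E. coli, where the plasmid replicates at high copy from a ColE1/pUC-type origin.

Co-expressing L1 and L2 in mammalian cells supplies both components of the papillomavirus capsid. The associated study examined how inhibitors and L2 antibodies affect the infectivity of diverse HPV types, which is consistent with using the plasmid to produce HPV66 capsids or pseudovirions.
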