Addgene plasmid #52602: pVITRO-HPV66 L1L2
Purpose: Expresses HPV66 L1 and L2 in mammalian cells
Depositing lab: Richard Roden. Depositing organization: Johns Hopkins University and School of Medicine. Publication: Impact of inhibitors and L2 antibodies upon the infectivity of diverse alpha and beta human papillomavirus types. Kwak K, Jiang R, Wang JW, Jagu S, Kirnbauer R, Roden RB. PLoS One. 2014 May 9;9(5):e97232. doi: 10.1371/journal.pone.0097232. eCollection 2014. PubMed 24816794.
Backbone
  Vector backbone: pVITRO1-neo-mcs
  Backbone manufacturer: InvivoGen
  Backbone size w/o insert (bp): 6295
  Total vector size (bp): 9205
  Vector type: Mammalian Expression
  Selectable markers: Neomycin (select with G418)
Growth in bacteria
  Bacterial resistance: Kanamycin, 50 μg/mL
  Growth temperature: 37°C
  Growth strain: DH5alpha
  Copy number: High Copy
Gene/Insert 1
  Gene/Insert name: HPV66 L1
  Species: H. sapiens (human)
  Insert size (bp): 1512
  Cloning method: Restriction Enzyme; 5′ cloning site BglII (destroyed during cloning); 3′ cloning site NheI (destroyed during cloning)
  Sequencing primers: 5′ AAACCACCGCTAATTCAAAGC; 3′ GTGGTTTGTCCAAACTCATCAA
Gene/Insert 2
  Gene/Insert name: HPV66 L2
  Species: H. sapiens (human)
  Insert size (bp): 1398
  Cloning method: Restriction Enzyme; 5′ cloning site BamHI (not destroyed); 3′ cloning site AvrII (destroyed during cloning)
  Sequencing primers: 5′ GCCTCTTAGCGGTTCAAAGG; 3′ CAAAGGTATTTTCTAAACCCGTTTC
Terms and licenses: Academic/Nonprofit Terms; Industry Terms: Not Available to Industry
How to cite: pVITRO-HPV66 L1L2 was a gift from Richard Roden (Addgene plasmid # 52602 ; http://n2t.net/addgene:52602 ; RRID:Addgene_52602)
