>Addgene plasmid #52602 | pVITRO-HPV66 L1L2 | addgene partial sequence | sequence record 84506 | mEF1-Fwd 5'-TTTTGAGCGGAGCTAATTCTCGGG-3'
CCTTTTTTAGGTGTTGTGAAAACCACCGCTAATTCAAAGCAACCGGTGATATCAAAGATCCGCCACCATG
GCCATGTGGAGGCCCAGCGACAACAAGGTGTACCTGCCCCCCACCCCCGTGAGCAAGGTGGTGGCCACCG
ACACCTACGTGAAGAGGACCAGCATCTTCTACCACGCCGGCAGCAGCAGGCTGCTGGCCGTGGGCCACCC
CTACTACAGCGTGAGCAAGAGCGGCACCAAGACCAACATCCCCAAGGTGAGCGCCTACCAGTACAGGGTG
TTCAGGGTGAGGCTCCCCGACCCCAACAAGTTCGGCCTGCCCGACCCCAGCTTCTACAACCCCGACCAGG
AGAGGCTGGTGTGGGCCTGCGTGGGCCTGGAGGTGGGCAGGGGCCAGCCCCTGGGCGCCGGCCTGAGCGG
CCACCCCCTGTTCAACAGGCTGGACGACACCGAGGTGAGCAACCTGGCCGGCAACAACGTGATCGAGGAC
AGCAGGGACAACATCAGCGTGGACTGCAAGCAGACCCAGCTGTGCATCGTGGGCTGCGCCCCCGCCCTGG
GCGAGCACTGGACCAAGGGCGCCGTGTGCAAGAGCACCCCCGGCAACACCGGCGACTGCCCCCCCCTGGC
CCTGGTGAACACCCCCATCGAGGACGGCGACATGGTGGACACCGGCTTCGGCGCCATGGACTTCAAGCTG
CTGCAGGAGAGCAAGGCCGAGGTGCCCCTGGACATCGTGCAGAGCACCTGCAAGTACCCCGACTACCTGA
AG
