>Addgene plasmid #52602 | pVITRO-HPV66 L1L2 | addgene partial sequence | sequence record 84541 | EBV-rev 5'-GTGGTTTGTCCAAACTCATC-3'
TAGACTATTACTTCTTCCTCTTGGCGGGGCTGCTGCTGCTGCTGGTGGGGGCGGCCCTCCTCTTGCTGGC
GCTCACGCTGGCCTTGGGCCTGGGGGGCCTGGGGCCCAGCTGCATCAGGAACTTCCTGCCCAGGGGGAAC
TGGTCCAGGTCGGCGCTGAAGCTGTCCTGCAGGTTCACCTCCCAGAACTTGTACTTGGCCAGGGGGTCCT
GCTTCTCGGCGGGGGGCTGCTCCCTCTGGCAGGTGATGGCGGTGCTCTTGATGTACCTGTACTTGTCCTC
CAGGCTGGTGGCCACGGGGGGGCTCAGGCCGATGTTCCAGTCGTCCAGCAGGGTGTTGTTCATGTTGTGC
AGGTAGGCCATCACCTCGGCGGTCAGGGTGATCTTGCACAGCTGGAACACGAACTGCAGCTCGTACTCCT
CCACGTGCCTCAGGTACTGGTTGATCTCCCTGGCGTCGTACTTGGTCAGGGTGCTCTTGGCGGCGTTGAT
GGTCATGTTGGTGCTCCTGGTGGTGTCCACCACGGTCACGAACACCTGGTTGCCCCAGCAGATGCCGTTG
TTGTGGCCCTGGGCCCTCTGCAGCCAGTAGGGCTTGTTGAACAGCTGGGCCTCGCTGGTGATCATGCTGC
CGCTGGGGGTGGCCACGTACACGCTGCTGGGGGGGGGGTCCCTGCCGTTGCCGCCCTTCCAGTACAGGT
