>Addgene plasmid #52602 | pVITRO-HPV66 L1L2 | addgene partial sequence | sequence record 84553 | FMDV-IRES-R 5'-CTCCGCTACGAAGCAACAGT-3'
GAGCGTGGAGCCAAACGCAGTACAAAGTGTTACCCCTCTAGACCTGGAAAGACCAGGCGGAGTTTCAAGT
TGCACGTTTTGTGTCATTGGGGAAACCTGCTCCTAGACTATTAGGCGGCCACGTCGCCGTCGGCGAAGAA
GTAGGGAATCCTCTTCCTCCTCCTCCTCTTGAAGAAGTACACGGGCCACAGGGCGAAGGTGGCGCCCTGG
ATGTACACGTCGTGGGTCACGTCGCTGGGGCTCTGGGGCACGAAGGGCCAGGTGCTGGGGCCGGTGGGCA
GCACGATGTCGGGGCCGCTGTAGAAGGGGGTCTCCCACACGTTGCCCAGGGGGGCGGTCACGTTGGCGGT
GTTGCTGGCGAAGCTCAGGGTGCTGGGCTTGATGGGCAGCTGGGCGCTGGGGGTGGCGCCGCTCTGCCTG
AAGCTGATGGGGGCCTCGTCGTCGATGTTGGCGTAGATGTCGTACAGGCCGTCGAAGCTGTTGTCGGTGC
TCAGCAGGGGCTGCATCTCGATCTCGTCGGCCTGGGCGATGGGGCTGATGTCGTAGTAGTAGTGCACCCT
GGCGCCGATCTGGGTGCCCCTCCTGGTCTGCATGGTGGCCTTCTTGCCCAGCCTGCTGAACCTCACGCCG
GTCCTCCTGGTGGTGAAGGCGGGCCTGTGCAGGGCCACGATGTCCATGAAGTCGGGGTCGGGGGCCACGC
CGCTGGGGCTGAAGGTCAGGGTGGTGTCGGCGCCCTCGAACACGGGGTTGTCGGCGCTGATCAGGGTGGT
GGGGTTGT
