>Addgene plasmid #52602 | pVITRO-HPV66 L1L2 | addgene partial sequence | sequence record 84702 | pVITRO-P25F 5'-CAAAGGTATTTTCTAAACCCGTTTC-3'
AAGCAATCCGGAGTATACGGATCCGCCACCATGGTGGCCCACAGGGCCACCAGGAGGAAGAGGGCCAGCG
CCACCCAGCTGTACAAGACCTGCAAGCTGAGCGGCACCTGCCCCGAGGACGTGATCAACAAGGTGGAGCA
GAAGACCTGGGCCGACAGGATTCTGCAGTGGGGCAGCCTGTTCACCTACTTCGGCGGCCTGGGCATCGGC
ACAGGCAGCGGGAGCGGCGGCAGGGCCGGCTACGTGCCCCTGGGCAGCAGGCCCAGCACCATCGTGGACG
TGACCCCCGCCAGGCCCCCCATCGTGGTGGAGAGCGTGGGCCCCACCGACCCCAGCATCGTGACCCTGGT
GGAGGAGAGCAGCGTGATCAACAGCGGCGCCGGCGTGCCCAACTTCACCGGCAGCGGCGGCTTCGAGGTG
ACCAGCAGCTCCACCACCACCCCCGCCGTGCTGGACATCACACCCACCAGCAGCACCGTGCACGTGAGCA
GCACCACCATCACCAACCCCCTGTACATCGACCCCCCCGTGATCGAGGCCCCCCAGACCGGCGAGGTGAG
CGGCAACATCCTGATCAGCACCCCCACCAGCGGCATCCACAGCTACGAGGAGATCCCCATGCAGACCTTC
GCCATCCACGGCACCGGCAACGAGCCCATCAGCAGCACCCCCATCCCCGGCTTCAGGAGGCTGGCCGCC
